Addgene plasmid #82603: pSFFV_sfCherry2(1-10)
Purpose: Lentiviral vector for constitutive expression of sfCherry2(1-10)
Depositing lab: Bo Huang. Depositing organization: University of California, San Francisco (UCSF). Publication: Improved split fluorescent proteins for endogenous protein labeling. Feng S, Sekine S, Pessino V, Li H, Leonetti MD, Huang B. Nat Commun. 2017 Aug 29;8(1):370. doi: 10.1038/s41467-017-00494-8. PubMed 28851864.
Backbone
  Vector backbone: pHR-SFFV
  Backbone size w/o insert (bp): 9000
  Total vector size (bp): 9624
  Vector type: Mammalian Expression, Lentiviral
Growth in bacteria
  Bacterial resistance: Ampicillin, 100 μg/mL
  Growth temperature: 37°C
  Growth strain: NEB Stable
  Copy number: High Copy
Gene/Insert
  Gene/Insert name: sfCherry2(1-10)
  Species: Synthetic
  Insert size (bp): 624
  Mutation: changed Glu 118 to Gln, changed Thr 128 to Ile
  Promoter: SFFV
  Cloning method: Restriction Enzyme; 5′ cloning site BamHI (not destroyed); 3′ cloning site NotI (not destroyed)
  Sequencing primers: 5′ GCTTCTGCTTCCCGAGCTCTA; 3′ GCAGCGTATCCACATAGCGTA
Terms and licenses: Academic/Nonprofit Terms; Industry Terms: Not Available to Industry
How to cite: pSFFV_sfCherry2(1-10) was a gift from Bo Huang (Addgene plasmid # 82603 ; http://n2t.net/addgene:82603 ; RRID:Addgene_82603)
