[The description below was written by a language model from this plasmid's Addgene catalogue record and pLannotate feature annotations shown in this document.]
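Description:
pSFFV_sfCherry2(1-10) is a 9.6 kb HIV-1-based lentiviral transfer plasmid built on the pHR-SFFV backbone for constitutive mammalian expression of the large fragment of a split red fluorescent protein. It is propagated in E. coli through a high-copy ColE1/pUC-type origin and selected with ampicillin via the bla (AmpR) gene. The backbone also carries leftovers from earlier vector generations, including fragments of TcR, rop, bom and lacI, and an SV40 promoter followed by gpt fragments, SV40 small t intron sequence and an SV40 poly(A) signal. These lie outside the proviral region and play no role in the payload.

The proviral cassette begins with a truncated 5' LTR and continues through the Ψ packaging signal with a partial gag sequence, the Rev response element for Rev-dependent nuclear export of the genomic RNA, and the cPPT/CTS. It ends with a ΔU3 self-inactivating 3' LTR, so the integrated provirus lacks LTR promoter activity and expression depends on the internal promoter. That promoter is the spleen focus-forming virus (SFFV) LTR promoter, which drives a 624 bp synthetic insert cloned between BamHI and NotI. A WPRE downstream of the insert enhances transcript stability and expression.

The insert encodes sfCherry2(1-10), the first ten β-strands of the Discosoma-derived sfCherry2, recorded as carrying Glu118Gln and Thr128Ile changes. In split fluorescent protein systems such a fragment is expected to be non-fluorescent until it is complemented by the short eleventh strand fused to a protein of interest. In line with the associated publication on improved split fluorescent proteins, the vector is suited to making cell lines that stably express the 1-10 fragment, in which proteins tagged with the eleventh strand, including endogenously tagged ones, can be visualised.
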