Features (pLannotate 1.2.2; 34 found; start..end, strand, type, name):
     38..106     +  CDS            nef (fragment): NEF_HV1Z2 - Experimental evidence at protein level: Swiss-Prot protein existence level 1. Extracellular Nef protein targets CD4(+) T-lymphocytes for apoptosis by interacting with CXCR4 surface receptors. From Human immunodeficiency virus type 1 group M subtype D (isolate Z2/CDC-Z34) (HIV-1).
    108..341     +  LTR            3' LTR (ΔU3): self-inactivating 3' long terminal repeat (LTR) from HIV-1
    366..384     -  promoter       SP6 promoter: promoter for bacteriophage SP6 RNA polymerase
    612..891     +  CDS            TcR (fragment): tetracycline efflux protein; tet; confers resistance to tetracycline
    892..940     -  misc_feature   bom (fragment): basis of mobility region from pBR322
   1042..1077    -  CDS            rop (fragment): Rop protein, which maintains plasmids at low copy number; rop
   1172..1276    +  promoter       AmpR promoter: bla
   1277..2137    +  CDS            AmpR: β-lactamase; bla; confers resistance to ampicillin, carbenicillin, and related antibiotics
   2308..2896    +  rep_origin     ori: high-copy-number ColE1/pMB1/pBR322/pUC origin of replication
   3079..3135    +  CDS            lacI (fragment): lac repressor; lacI; The lac repressor binds to the lac operator to inhibit transcription in E. coli. This inhibition can be relieved by adding lactose or isopropyl-β-D-thiogalactopyranoside (IPTG).
   3142..3471    +  promoter       SV40 promoter: SV40 enhancer and early promoter
   3671..3790    +  CDS            gpt (fragment): XGPT_ECOLI - Also known as gpp, gxu. Experimental evidence at protein level: Swiss-Prot protein existence level 1. Purine salvage pathway enzyme that catalyzes the transfer of the ribosyl-5-phosphate group from 5-phospho-alpha-D-ribose 1- diphosphate (PRPP) to the N9 position of the 6-oxopurines guanine and xanthine to form the corresponding ribonucleotides GMP (guanosine 5'- monophosphate) and XMP (xanthosine 5'-monophosphate), with the release of PPi. To a lesser extent, also acts on hypoxanthine (PubMed:9100006, PubMed:3886014). Does not ribophosphorylate adenine (PubMed:3886014). From Esch
   3790..4125    +  CDS            gpt (fragment): XGPT_ECOLI - Also known as gpp, gxu. Experimental evidence at protein level: Swiss-Prot protein existence level 1. Purine salvage pathway enzyme that catalyzes the transfer of the ribosyl-5-phosphate group from 5-phospho-alpha-D-ribose 1- diphosphate (PRPP) to the N9 position of the 6-oxopurines guanine and xanthine to form the corresponding ribonucleotides GMP (guanosine 5'- monophosphate) and XMP (xanthosine 5'-monophosphate), with the release of PPi. To a lesser extent, also acts on hypoxanthine (PubMed:9100006, PubMed:3886014). Does not ribophosphorylate adenine (PubMed:3886014). From Esch
   4220..4525    +  CDS            frsA (fragment): FRSA_ECOLI - Also known as yafA. Experimental evidence at protein level: Swiss-Prot protein existence level 1. Catalyzes the hydrolysis of esters (PubMed:15808744). Displays esterase activity toward pNP-butyrate (PubMed:15808744). May stimulate mixed-acid fermentation by acting as a fermentation/respiration switch that down-regulates respiration and up- regulates fermentation rates (PubMed:15169777). From Escherichia coli (strain K12).
   4529..4603    +  CDS            small t antigen (fragment): SV40 (simian virus 40) small t antigen
   4605..4670    +  intron         small t intron: SV40 (simian virus 40) small t antigen intron
   4800..4820    +  CDS            SV40 NLS: nuclear localization signal of SV40 (simian virus 40) large T antigen
   5139..5222    +  CDS            large T antigen (fragment): large T antigen from SV40 (simian virus 40)
   5245..5379    +  polyA_signal   SV40 poly(A) signal: SV40 polyadenylation signal
   5546..5875    +  CDS            nef (fragment): NEF_HV1BR - Experimental evidence at protein level: Swiss-Prot protein existence level 1. Extracellular Nef protein targets CD4(+) T-lymphocytes for apoptosis by interacting with CXCR4 surface receptors (PubMed:14990729). From Human immunodeficiency virus type 1 group M subtype B (isolate BRU/LAI) (HIV-1).
   5923..6180    +  LTR            5' LTR (truncated): truncated 5' long terminal repeat (LTR) from HIV-1
   6227..6352    +  misc_feature   HIV-1 Ψ: packaging signal of human immunodeficiency virus type 1
   6336..6674    +  CDS            HIV-1 gag (fragment): gag protein from human immunodeficiency virus 1; gag
   6849..7082    +  misc_feature   RRE: The Rev response element (RRE) of HIV-1 allows for Rev-dependent mRNA export from the nucleus to the cytoplasm.
   7459..7559    +  CDS            Rev (fragment): human immunodeficiency virus 1 (HIV-1) Rev protein; rev; enhances nuclear export of unspliced and incompletely spliced viral mRNAs
   7596..7713    +  misc_feature   cPPT/CTS: central polypurine tract and central termination sequence of HIV-1
   7750..7782    -  misc_feature   MCS (fragment): pBluescript multiple cloning site
   7866..8273    +  promoter       SFFV promoter: spleen focus-forming virus long terminal repeat (LTR) promoter
   8326..8347    +  misc_feature   MCS (fragment): multiple cloning site
   8351..8971    +  CDS            sfCherry2 (fragment): sfCherry2 is a basic (constitutively fluorescent) fluorescent protein published in 2017, derived from Discosoma sp.. It is reported to be a monomer.
   8985..9015    +  misc_feature   MCS (fragment): pUC18/19 multiple cloning site
   9016..9034    +  misc_feature   MCS (fragment): pBluescript multiple cloning site
   9034..9622    +  misc_feature   WPRE: woodchuck hepatitis virus posttranscriptional regulatory element
   9623..21      +  misc_feature   MCS (fragment) (across the origin): pBluescript multiple cloning site
>Addgene plasmid #82603 | pSFFV_sfCherry2(1-10) | addgene full sequence | sequence record 159061 | Addgene NGS Result
CGATACCGTCGACCTCGAGGGAATTAATTCGAGCTCGGTACCTTTAAGACCAATGACTTACAAGGCAGCT
GTAGATCTTAGCCACTTTTTAAAAGAAAAGGGGGGACTGGAAGGGCTAATTCACTCCCAACGAAGACAAG
ATCTGCTTTTTGCTTGTACTGGGTCTCTCTGGTTAGACCAGATCTGAGCCTGGGAGCTCTCTGGCTAACT
AGGGAACCCACTGCTTAAGCCTCAATAAAGCTTGCCTTGAGTGCTTCAAGTAGTGTGTGCCCGTCTGTTG
TGTGACTCTGGTAACTAGAGATCCCTCAGACCCTTTTAGTCAGTGTGGAAAATCTCTAGCAGCATCTAGA
ATTAATTCCGTGTATTCTATAGTGTCACCTAAATCGTATGTGTATGATACATAAGGTTATGTATTAATTG
TAGCCGCGTTCTAACGACAATATGTACAAGCCTAATTGTGTAGCATCTGGCTTACTGAAGCAGACCCTAT
CATCTCTCTCGTAAACTGCCGTCAGAGTCGGTTTGGTTGGACGAACCTTCTGAGTTTCTGGTAACGCCGT
CCCGCACCCGGAAATGGTCAGCGAACCAATCAGCAGGGTCATCGCTAGCCAGATCCTCTACGCCGGACGC
ATCGTGGCCGGCATCACCGGCGCCACAGGTGCGGTTGCTGGCGCCTATATCGCCGACATCACCGATGGGG
AAGATCGGGCTCGCCACTTCGGGCTCATGAGCGCTTGTTTCGGCGTGGGTATGGTGGCAGGCCCCGTGGC
CGGGGGACTGTTGGGCGCCATCTCCTTGCATGCACCATTCCTTGCGGCGGCGGTGCTCAACGGCCTCAAC
CTACTACTGGGCTGCTTCCTAATGCAGGAGTCGCATAAGGGAGAGCGTCGAATGGTGCACTCTCAGTACA
ATCTGCTCTGATGCCGCATAGTTAAGCCAGCCCCGACACCCGCCAACACCCGCTGACGCGCCCTGACGGG
CTTGTCTGCTCCCGGCATCCGCTTACAGACAAGCTGTGACCGTCTCCGGGAGCTGCATGTGTCAGAGGTT
TTCACCGTCATCACCGAAACGCGCGAGACGAAAGGGCCTCGTGATACGCCTATTTTTATAGGTTAATGTC
ATGATAATAATGGTTTCTTAGACGTCAGGTGGCACTTTTCGGGGAAATGTGCGCGGAACCCCTATTTGTT
TATTTTTCTAAATACATTCAAATATGTATCCGCTCATGAGACAATAACCCTGATAAATGCTTCAATAATA
TTGAAAAAGGAAGAGTATGAGTATTCAACATTTCCGTGTCGCCCTTATTCCCTTTTTTGCGGCATTTTGC
CTTCCTGTTTTTGCTCACCCAGAAACGCTGGTGAAAGTAAAAGATGCTGAAGATCAGTTGGGTGCACGAG
TGGGTTACATCGAACTGGATCTCAACAGCGGTAAGATCCTTGAGAGTTTTCGCCCCGAAGAACGTTTTCC
AATGATGAGCACTTTTAAAGTTCTGCTATGTGGCGCGGTATTATCCCGTATTGACGCCGGGCAAGAGCAA
CTCGGTCGCCGCATACACTATTCTCAGAATGACTTGGTTGAGTACTCACCAGTCACAGAAAAGCATCTTA
CGGATGGCATGACAGTAAGAGAATTATGCAGTGCTGCCATAACCATGAGTGATAACACTGCGGCCAACTT
ACTTCTGACAACGATCGGAGGACCGAAGGAGCTAACCGCTTTTTTGCACAACATGGGGGATCATGTAACT
CGCCTTGATCGTTGGGAACCGGAGCTGAATGAAGCCATACCAAACGACGAGCGTGACACCACGATGCCTG
TAGCAATGGCAACAACGTTGCGCAAACTATTAACTGGCGAACTACTTACTCTAGCTTCCCGGCAACAATT
AATAGACTGGATGGAGGCGGATAAAGTTGCAGGACCACTTCTGCGCTCGGCCCTTCCGGCTGGCTGGTTT
ATTGCTGATAAATCTGGAGCCGGTGAGCGTGGGTCTCGCGGTATCATTGCAGCACTGGGGCCAGATGGTA
AGCCCTCCCGTATCGTAGTTATCTACACGACGGGGAGTCAGGCAACTATGGATGAACGAAATAGACAGAT
CGCTGAGATAGGTGCCTCACTGATTAAGCATTGGTAACTGTCAGACCAAGTTTACTCATATATACTTTAG
ATTGATTTAAAACTTCATTTTTAATTTAAAAGGATCTAGGTGAAGATCCTTTTTGATAATCTCATGACCA
AAATCCCTTAACGTGAGTTTTCGTTCCACTGAGCGTCAGACCCCGTAGAAAAGATCAAAGGATCTTCTTG
AGATCCTTTTTTTCTGCGCGTAATCTGCTGCTTGCAAACAAAAAAACCACCGCTACCAGCGGTGGTTTGT
TTGCCGGATCAAGAGCTACCAACTCTTTTTCCGAAGGTAACTGGCTTCAGCAGAGCGCAGATACCAAATA
CTGTTCTTCTAGTGTAGCCGTAGTTAGGCCACCACTTCAAGAACTCTGTAGCACCGCCTACATACCTCGC
TCTGCTAATCCTGTTACCAGTGGCTGCTGCCAGTGGCGATAAGTCGTGTCTTACCGGGTTGGACTCAAGA
CGATAGTTACCGGATAAGGCGCAGCGGTCGGGCTGAACGGGGGGTTCGTGCACACAGCCCAGCTTGGAGC
GAACGACCTACACCGAACTGAGATACCTACAGCGTGAGCTATGAGAAAGCGCCACGCTTCCCGAAGGGAG
AAAGGCGGACAGGTATCCGGTAAGCGGCAGGGTCGGAACAGGAGAGCGCACGAGGGAGCTTCCAGGGGGA
AACGCCTGGTATCTTTATAGTCCTGTCGGGTTTCGCCACCTCTGACTTGAGCGTCGATTTTTGTGATGCT
CGTCAGGGGGGCGGAGCCTATGGAAAAACGCCAGCAACGCGGCCTTTTTACGGTTCCTGGCCTTTTGCTG
GCCTTTTGCTCACATGTTCTTTCCTGCGTTATCCCCTGATTCTGTGGATAACCGTATTACCGCCTTTGAG
TGAGCTGATACCGCTCGCCGCAGCCGAACGACCGAGCGCAGCGAGTCAGTGAGCGAGGAAGCGGAAGAGC
GCCCAATACGCAAACCGCCTCTCCCCGCGCGTTGGCCGATTCATTAATGCAGCTGTGGAATGTGTGTCAG
TTAGGGTGTGGAAAGTCCCCAGGCTCCCCAGCAGGCAGAAGTATGCAAAGCATGCATCTCAATTAGTCAG
CAACCAGGTGTGGAAAGTCCCCAGGCTCCCCAGCAGGCAGAAGTATGCAAAGCATGCATCTCAATTAGTC
AGCAACCATAGTCCCGCCCCTAACTCCGCCCATCCCGCCCCTAACTCCGCCCAGTTCCGCCCATTCTCCG
CCCCATGGCTGACTAATTTTTTTTATTTATGCAGAGGCCGAGGCCGCCTCGGCCTCTGAGCTATTCCAGA
AGTAGTGAGGAGGCTTTTTTGGAGGCCTAGGCTTTTGCAAAAAGCTTGGACACAAGACAGGCTTGCGAGA
TATGTTTGAGAATACCACTTTATCCCGCGTCAGGGAGAGGCAGTGCGTAAAAAGACGCGGACTCATGTGA
AATACTGGTTTTTAGTGCGCCAGATCTCTATAATCTCGCGCAACCTATTTTCCCCTCGAACACTTTTTAA
GCCGTAGATAAACAGGCTGGGACACTTCACATGAGCGAAAAATACATCGTCACCTGGGACATGTTGCAGA
TCCATGCACGTAAACTCGCAAGCCGACTGATGCCTTCTGAACAATGGAAAGGCATTATTGCCGTAAGCCG
TGGCGGTCTGTACCGGGTGCGTTACTGGCGCGTGAACTGGGTATTCGTCATGTCGATACCGTTTGTATTT
CCAGCTACGATCACGACAACCAGCGCGAGCTTAAAGTGCTGAAACGCGCAGAAGGCGATGGCGAAGGCTT
CATCGTTATTGATGACCTGGTGGATACCGGTGGTACTGCGGTTGCGATTCGTGAAATGTATCCAAAAGCG
CACTTTGTCACCATCTTCGCAAAACCGGCTGGTCGTCCGCTGGTTGATGACTATGTTGTTGATATCCCGC
AAGATACCTGGATTGAACAGCCGTGGGATATGGGCGTCGTATTCGTCCCGCCAATCTCCGGTCGCTAATC
TTTTCAACGCCTGGCACTGCCGGGCGTTGTTCTTTTTAACTTCAGGCGGGTTACAATAGTTTCCAGTAAG
TATTCTGGAGGCTGCATCCATGACACAGGCAAACCTGAGCGAAACCCTGTTCAAACCCCGCTTTAAACAT
CCTGAAACCTCGACGCTAGTCCGCCGCTTTAATCACGGCGCACAACCGCCTGTGCAGTCGGCCCTTGATG
GTAAAACCATCCCTCACTGGTATCGCATGATTAACCGTCTGATGTGGATCTGGCGCGGCATTGACCCACG
CGAAATCCTCGACGTCCAGGCACGTATTGTGATGAGCGATGCCGAACGTACCGACGATGATTTATACGAT
ACGGTGATTGGCTACCGTGGCGGCAACTGGATTTATGAGTGGGCCCCGGATCTTTGTGAAGGAACCTTAC
TTCTGTGGTGTGACATAATTGGACAAACTACCTACAGAGATTTAAAGCTCTAAGGTAAATATAAAATTTT
TAAGTGTATAATGTGTTAAACTACTGATTCTAATTGTTTGTGTATTTTAGATTCCAACCTATGGAACTGA
TGAATGGGAGCAGTGGTGGAATGCCTTTAATGAGGAAAACCTGTTTTGCTCAGAAGAAATGCCATCTAGT
GATGATGAGGCTACTGCTGACTCTCAACATTCTACTCCTCCAAAAAAGAAGAGAAAGGTAGAAGACCCCA
AGGACTTTCCTTCAGAATTGCTAAGTTTTTTGAGTCATGCTGTGTTTAGTAATAGAACTCTTGCTTGCTT
TGCTATTTACACCACAAAGGAAAAAGCTGCACTGCTATACAAGAAAATTATGGAAAAATATTCTGTAACC
TTTATAAGTAGGCATAACAGTTATAATCATAACATACTGTTTTTTCTTACTCCACACAGGCATAGAGTGT
CTGCTATTAATAACTATGCTCAAAAATTGTGTACCTTTAGCTTTTTAATTTGTAAAGGGGTTAATAAGGA
ATATTTGATGTATAGTGCCTTGACTAGAGATCATAATCAGCCATACCACATTTGTAGAGGTTTTACTTGC
TTTAAAAAACCTCCCACACCTCCCCCTGAACCTGAAACATAAAATGAATGCAATTGTTGTTGTTAACTTG
TTTATTGCAGCTTATAATGGTTACAAATAAAGCAATAGCATCACAAATTTCACAAATAAAGCATTTTTTT
CACTGCATTCTAGTTGTGGTTTGTCCAAACTCATCAATGTATCTTATCATGTCTGGATCAACTGGATAAC
TCAAGCTAACCAAAATCATCCCAAACTTCCCACCCCATACCCTATTACCACTGCCAATTACCTGTGGTTT
CATTTACTCTAAACCTGTGATTCCTCTGAATTATTTTCATTTTAAAGAAATTGTATTTGTTAAATATGTA
CTACAAACTTAGTAGTTGGAAGGGCTAATTCACTCCCAAAGAAGACAAGATATCCTTGATCTGTGGATCT
ACCACACACAAGGCTACTTCCCTGATTAGCAGAACTACACACCAGGGCCAGGGGTCAGATATCCACTGAC
CTTTGGATGGTGCTACAAGCTAGTACCAGTTGAGCCAGATAAGGTAGAAGAGGCCAATAAAGGAGAGAAC
ACCAGCTTGTTACACCCTGTGAGCCTGCATGGGATGGATGACCCGGAGAGAGAAGTGTTAGAGTGGAGGT
TTGACAGCCGCCTAGCATTTCATCACGTGGCCCGAGAGCTGCATCCGGAGTACTTCAAGAACTGCTGATA
TCGAGCTTGCTACAAGGGACTTTCCGCTGGGGACTTTCCAGGGAGGCGTGGCCTGGGCGGGACTGGGGAG
TGGCGAGCCCTCAGATCCTGCATATAAGCAGCTGCTTTTTGCCTGTACTGGGTCTCTCTGGTTAGACCAG
ATCTGAGCCTGGGAGCTCTCTGGCTAACTAGGGAACCCACTGCTTAAGCCTCAATAAAGCTTGCCTTGAG
TGCTTCAAGTAGTGTGTGCCCGTCTGTTGTGTGACTCTGGTAACTAGAGATCCCTCAGACCCTTTTAGTC
AGTGTGGAAAATCTCTAGCAGTGGCGCCCGAACAGGGACTTGAAAGCGAAAGGGAAACCAGAGGAGCTCT
CTCGACGCAGGACTCGGCTTGCTGAAGCGCGCACGGCAAGAGGCGAGGGGCGGCGACTGGTGAGTACGCC
AAAAATTTTGACTAGCGGAGGCTAGAAGGAGAGAGATGGGTGCGAGAGCGTCAGTATTAAGCGGGGGAGA
ATTAGATCGCGATGGGAAAAAATTCGGTTAAGGCCAGGGGGAAAGAAAAAATATAAATTAAAACATATAG
TATGGGCAAGCAGGGAGCTAGAACGATTCGCAGTTAATCCTGGCCTGTTAGAAACATCAGAAGGCTGTAG
ACAAATACTGGGACAGCTACAACCATCCCTTCAGACAGGATCAGAAGAACTTAGATCATTATATAATACA
GTAGCAACCCTCTATTGTGTGCATCAAAGGATAGAGATAAAAGACACCAAGGAAGCTTTAGACAAGATAG
AGGAAGAGCAAAACAAAAGTAAGACCACCGCACAGCAAGCGGCCGGCCGCTGATCTTCAGACCTGGAGGA
GGAGATATGAGGGACAATTGGAGAAGTGAATTATATAAATATAAAGTAGTAAAAATTGAACCATTAGGAG
TAGCACCCACCAAGGCAAAGAGAAGAGTGGTGCAGAGAGAAAAAAGAGCAGTGGGAATAGGAGCTTTGTT
CCTTGGGTTCTTGGGAGCAGCAGGAAGCACTATGGGCGCAGCGTCAATGACGCTGACGGTACAGGCCAGA
CAATTATTGTCTGGTATAGTGCAGCAGCAGAACAATTTGCTGAGGGCTATTGAGGCGCAACAGCATCTGT
TGCAACTCACAGTCTGGGGCATCAAGCAGCTCCAGGCAAGAATCCTGGCTGTGGAAAGATACCTAAAGGA
TCAACAGCTCCTGGGGATTTGGGGTTGCTCTGGAAAACTCATTTGCACCACTGCTGTGCCTTGGAATGCT
AGTTGGAGTAATAAATCTCTGGAACAGATTTGGAATCACACGACCTGGATGGAGTGGGACAGAGAAATTA
ACAATTACACAAGCTTAATACACTCCTTAATTGAAGAATCGCAAAACCAGCAAGAAAAGAATGAACAAGA
ATTATTGGAATTAGATAAATGGGCAAGTTTGTGGAATTGGTTTAACATAACAAATTGGCTGTGGTATATA
AAATTATTCATAATGATAGTAGGAGGCTTGGTAGGTTTAAGAATAGTTTTTGCTGTACTTTCTATAGTGA
ATAGAGTTAGGCAGGGATATTCACCATTATCGTTTCAGACCCACCTCCCAACCCCGAGGGGACCCGACAG
GCCCGAAGGAATAGAAGAAGAAGGTGGAGAGAGAGACAGAGACAGATCCATTCGATTAGTGAACGGATCT
CGACGGTATCGCCAAATGGCAGTATTCATCCACAATTTTAAAAGAAAAGGGGGGATTGGGGGGTACAGTG
CAGGGGAAAGAATAGTAGACATAATAGCAACAGACATACAAACTAAAGAATTACAAAAACAAATTACAAA
AATTCAAAATTTTCGGGTTTATTACAGGGACAGCAGAGATCCAGTTTGGATCGATAAGCTTGATATCGAA
TTCCTGCAGCCCCGATAAAATAAAAGATTTTATTTAGTCTCCAGAAAAAGGGGGGAATGAAAGACCCCAC
CTGTAGGTTTGGCAAGCTAGCTGCAGTAACGCCATTTTGCAAGGCATGGAAAAATACCAAACCAAGAATA
GAGAAGTTCAGATCAAGGGCGGGTACATGAAAATAGCTAACGTTGGGCCAAACAGGATATCTGCGGTGAG
CAGTTTCGGCCCCGGCCCGGGGCCAAGAACAGATGGTCACCGCAGTTTCGGCCCCGGCCCGAGGCCAAGA
ACAGATGGTCCCCAGATATGGCCCAACCCTCAGCAGTTTCTTAAGACCCATCAGATGTTTCCAGGCTCCC
CCAAGGACCTGAAATGACCCTGCGCCTTATTTGAATTAACCAATCAGCCTGCTTCTCGCTTCTGTTCGCG
CGCTTCTGCTTCCCGAGCTCTATAAAAGAGCTCACAACCCCTCACTCGGCGCGCCAGTCCTCCGACAGAC
TGAGTCGCCCGGGGGGGATCTGGAGCTCTCGAGAATTCTCACGCGTCTGCAGGATATCAAGCTTGCGGTA
CCGCGGGCCCGGGATCCATGGAGGAGGACAACATGGCCATCATCAAGGAGTTCATGAGATTCAAGGTGCA
CATGGAGGGCAGCGTGAACGGCCACGAGTTCGAGATCGAGGGCGAGGGCGAGGGCCACCCCTACGAGGGC
ACCCAGACCGCCAAGCTGAAGGTGACCAAGGGCGGCCCCCTGCCCTTCGCCTGGGACATCCTGAGCCCCC
AGTTCATGTACGGCAGCAAGGCCTACGTGAAGCACCCCGCCGACATCCCCGACTACCTGAAGCTGAGCTT
CCCCGAGGGCTTCACCTGGGAGAGAGTGATGAACTTCGAGGACGGCGGCGTGGTGACCGTGACCCAGGAC
AGCAGCCTGCAGGACGGCCAGTTCATCTACAAGGTGAAGCTGCTGGGCATCAACTTCCCCAGCGACGGCC
CCGTGATGCAGAAGAAGACCATGGGCTGGGAGGCCAGCACCGAGAGAATGTACCCCGAGGACGGCGCCCT
GAAGGGCGAGATCAACCAGAGACTGAAGCTGAAGGACGGCGGCCACTACGACGCCGAGGTGAAGACCACC
TACAAGGCCAAGAAGCCCGTGCAGCTGCCCGGCGCCTACAACGTGGACATCAAGCTGGACATCACCAGCC
ACAACGAGGACTGAGCGGCCGCGACTCTAGAGTCGACCTGCAGGCATGCAAGCTTGATATCAAGCTTATC
GATAATCAACCTCTGGATTACAAAATTTGTGAAAGATTGACTGGTATTCTTAACTATGTTGCTCCTTTTA
CGCTATGTGGATACGCTGCTTTAATGCCTTTGTATCATGCTATTGCTTCCCGTATGGCTTTCATTTTCTC
CTCCTTGTATAAATCCTGGTTGCTGTCTCTTTATGAGGAGTTGTGGCCCGTTGTCAGGCAACGTGGCGTG
GTGTGCACTGTGTTTGCTGACGCAACCCCCACTGGTTGGGGCATTGCCACCACCTGTCAGCTCCTTTCCG
GGACTTTCGCTTTCCCCCTCCCTATTGCCACGGCGGAACTCATCGCCGCCTGCCTTGCCCGCTGCTGGAC
AGGGGCTCGGCTGTTGGGCACTGACAATTCCGTGGTGTTGTCGGGGAAATCATCGTCCTTTCCTTGGCTG
CTCGCCTGTGTTGCCACCTGGATTCTGCGCGGGACGTCCTTCTGCTACGTCCCTTCGGCCCTCAATCCAG
CGGACCTTCCTTCCCGCGGCCTGCTGCCGGCTCTGCGGCCTCTTCCGCGTCTTCGCCTTCGCCCTCAGAC
GAGTCGGATCTCCCTTTGGGCCGCCTCCCCGCAT
