>Addgene plasmid #82603 | pSFFV_sfCherry2(1-10) | depositor partial sequence | sequence record 157136 | sfCherry+(1-10)
ATGGAGGAGGACAACATGGCCATCATCAAGGAGTTCATGAGATTCAAGGTGCACATGGAGGGCAGCGTGA
ACGGCCACGAGTTCGAGATCGAGGGCGAGGGCGAGGGCCACCCCTACGAGGGCACCCAGACCGCCAAGCT
GAAGGTGACCAAGGGCGGCCCCCTGCCCTTCGCCTGGGACATCCTGAGCCCCCAGTTCATGTACGGCAGC
AAGGCCTACGTGAAGCACCCCGCCGACATCCCCGACTACCTGAAGCTGAGCTTCCCCGAGGGCTTCACCT
GGGAGAGAGTGATGAACTTCGAGGACGGCGGCGTGGTGACCGTGACCCAGGACAGCAGCCTGCAGGACGG
CCAGTTCATCTACAAGGTGAAGCTGCTGGGCATCAACTTCCCCAGCGACGGCCCCGTGATGCAGAAGAAG
ACCATGGGCTGGGAGGCCAGCACCGAGAGAATGTACCCCGAGGACGGCGCCCTGAAGGGCGAGATCAACC
AGAGACTGAAGCTGAAGGACGGCGGCCACTACGACGCCGAGGTGAAGACCACCTACAAGGCCAAGAAGCC
CGTGCAGCTGCCCGGCGCCTACAACGTGGACATCAAGCTGGACATCACCAGCCACAACGAGGAC
