>Addgene plasmid #82603 | pSFFV_sfCherry2(1-10) | addgene partial sequence | sequence record 159059 | SFFVpro-F 5'-CTTCTGCTTCCCGAGCTCTA-3'
GTCGCCCGGGGGGGATCTGGAGCTCTCGAGAATTCTCACGCGTCTGCAGGATATCAAGCTTGCGGTACCG
CGGGCCCGGGATCCATGGAGGAGGACAACATGGCCATCATCAAGGAGTTCATGAGATTCAAGGTGCACAT
GGAGGGCAGCGTGAACGGCCACGAGTTCGAGATCGAGGGCGAGGGCGAGGGCCACCCCTACGAGGGCACC
CAGACCGCCAAGCTGAAGGTGACCAAGGGCGGCCCCCTGCCCTTCGCCTGGGACATCCTGAGCCCCCAGT
TCATGTACGGCAGCAAGGCCTACGTGAAGCACCCCGCCGACATCCCCGACTACCTGAAGCTGAGCTTCCC
CGAGGGCTTCACCTGGGAGAGAGTGATGAACTTCGAGGACGGCGGCGTGGTGACCGTGACCCAGGACAGC
AGCCTGCAGGACGGCCAGTTCATCTACAAGGTGAAGCTGCTGGGCATCAACTTCCCCAGCGACGGCCCCG
TGATGCAGAAGAAGACCATGGGCTGGGAGGCCAGCACCGAGAGAATGTACCCCGAGGACGGCGCCCTGAA
GGGCGAGATCAACCAGAGACTGAAGCTGAAGGACGGCGGCCACTACGACGCCGAGGTGAAGACCACCTAC
AAGGCCAAGAAGCCCGTGCAGCTGCCCGGCGCCTACAACGTGGACATCAAGCTGGACATCACCAGCCACA
ACGAGGACTGAGCGGCCGCGACTCTAGAGTCGACCTGCAGGCATGCAAGCTTGATATCAAGCTTATCGAT
AATCAACCTCTGGATTACAA
