>Addgene plasmid #82603 | pSFFV_sfCherry2(1-10) | addgene partial sequence | sequence record 159060 | WPRE-R 5'-CATAGCGTAAAAGGAGCAACA-3'
ATTTTGTAATCCAGAGGTTGATTATCGATAAGCTTGATATCAAGCTTGCATGCCTGCAGGTCGACTCTAG
AGTCGCGGCCGCTCAGTCCTCGTTGTGGCTGGTGATGTCCAGCTTGATGTCCACGTTGTAGGCGCCGGGC
AGCTGCACGGGCTTCTTGGCCTTGTAGGTGGTCTTCACCTCGGCGTCGTAGTGGCCGCCGTCCTTCAGCT
TCAGTCTCTGGTTGATCTCGCCCTTCAGGGCGCCGTCCTCGGGGTACATTCTCTCGGTGCTGGCCTCCCA
GCCCATGGTCTTCTTCTGCATCACGGGGCCGTCGCTGGGGAAGTTGATGCCCAGCAGCTTCACCTTGTAG
ATGAACTGGCCGTCCTGCAGGCTGCTGTCCTGGGTCACGGTCACCACGCCGCCGTCCTCGAAGTTCATCA
CTCTCTCCCAGGTGAAGCCCTCGGGGAAGCTCAGCTTCAGGTAGTCGGGGATGTCGGCGGGGTGCTTCAC
GTAGGCCTTGCTGCCGTACATGAACTGGGGGCTCAGGATGTCCCAGGCGAAGGGCAGGGGGCCGCCCTTG
GTCACCTTCAGCTTGGCGGTCTGGGTGCCCTCGTAGGGGTGGCCCTCGCCCTCGCCCTCGATCTCGAACT
CGTGGCCGTTCACGCTGCCCTCCATGTGCACCTTGAATCTCATGAACTCCTTGATGATGGCCATGTTGTC
CTCCTCCATGGATCCCGGGCCCGCGGTACCGCAAGCTTGATATCCTGCAGACGCGTGAGAATTCTCGAGA
GCTCCAGATCCCCCCCGGGCGACTCAGTCTG
